Addgene plasmid #37604: p6899 PHAGE-P CMVT N-HA-hE6AP II C843A
Depositing lab: Peter Howley. Depositing organization: Harvard Medical School. Publication: Identification and proteomic analysis of distinct UBE3A/E6AP protein complexes. Martinez-Noel G, Galligan JT, Sowa ME, Arndt V, Overton TM, Harper JW, Howley PM. Mol Cell Biol. 2012 May 29. 10.1128/MCB.00201-12 PubMed 22645313.
Backbone
  Vector backbone: pHAGE
  Vector type: Mammalian Expression
Growth in bacteria
  Bacterial resistance: Ampicillin, 100 μg/mL
  Growth temperature: 37°C
  Growth strain: DH5alpha
  Copy number: Unknown
Gene/Insert
  Gene/Insert name: E6AP II C843A
  Species: H. sapiens (human)
  Mutation: C843A
  GenBank ID: NP_000453.2
  Entrez Gene: UBE3A (a.k.a. ANCR, AS, E6-AP, EPVE6AP, HPVE6A, PIX1)
  Promoter: CMVt
  Tag / fusion protein: HA (N terminal on backbone)
  Cloning method: Gateway Cloning
  Sequencing primers: 5′ unknown
Terms and licenses: Academic/Nonprofit Terms; Industry Terms: Not Available to Industry
How to cite: p6899 PHAGE-P CMVT N-HA-hE6AP II C843A was a gift from Peter Howley (Addgene plasmid # 37604 ; http://n2t.net/addgene:37604 ; RRID:Addgene_37604)
