[The description below was written by a language model from this plasmid's Addgene catalogue record.]
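Description:
p6899 PHAGE-P CMVT N-HA-hE6AP II C843A is a mammalian expression plasmid built on the pHAGE backbone and maintained in E. coli under ampicillin selection. pHAGE vectors are generally known as lentiviral transfer plasmids, but the record classifies this construct only as a mammalian expression vector. It lists no LTRs, packaging signal, origin of replication or mammalian selection marker, and no feature table is available to confirm the backbone elements. The "P" in the name may point to a puromycin marker, but the record does not say so.

The insert is human UBE3A, which encodes the HECT-domain ubiquitin ligase E6AP. This is the protein recruited by the high-risk papillomavirus E6 protein, and the gene is implicated in Angelman syndrome. The open reading frame corresponds to isoform II and was introduced by Gateway recombination. It is fused at its N terminus to an HA epitope tag supplied by the backbone. Expression is driven by a promoter recorded as "CMVt", a CMV-derived promoter. The suffix suggests a tetracycline-regulated variant, but the record does not define it.

The insert carries a C843A substitution. In general knowledge of HECT ligases, this position is the catalytic cysteine that forms the thioester intermediate with ubiquitin, so the alanine change is expected to give a ligase-inactive protein.

The associated study concerned the identification and proteomic analysis of distinct E6AP protein complexes. In that setting the HA tag allows immunoprecipitation and detection of the protein and its partners. The mutant can be compared with wild-type E6AP as a catalytically dead form, and it may help stabilise interactions with proteins that active E6AP would otherwise ubiquitinate.
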