>Addgene plasmid #37604 | p6899 PHAGE-P CMVT N-HA-hE6AP II C843A | addgene partial sequence | sequence record 49771 | CMV-F 5'-CGCAAATGGGCGGTAGGCGTG-3'
CGGGGGTTTAGCAGAGCTCTCCTATCAGTGATAGAGATCTCCCTATCAGTGATAGAGATCGTCGACGAGC
TCGTTTAGTGAACCGTCAGATCGCCTGGAGACGCCATCCACGCTGTTTTGACCTCCATAGAAGACACCGG
GACCGATCCAGCCTCCGGACTCTAGCGTTTAAACGCTAGCCACCATGGCGTACCCATACGATGTTCCAGA
TTACGCTGCTCGAGGTTATCAAACAAGTTTGTACAAAAAAGCAGGCTCCGCGGCCGCCCCCTTCACCATG
GAGAAGCTGCACCAGTGTTATTGGAAATCAGGAGAACCTCAGTCTGACGACATTGAAGCTAGCCGAATGA
AGCGAGCAGCTGCAAAGCATCTAATAGAACGCTACTACCACCAGTTAACTGAGGGCTGTGGAAATGAAGC
CTGCACGAATGAGTTTTGTGCTTCCTGTCCAACTTTTCTTCGTATGGATAATAATGCAGCAGCTATTAAA
GCCCTCGAGCTTTATAAGATTAATGCAAAACTCTGTGATCCTCATCCCTCCAAGAAAGGAGCAAGCTCAG
CTTACCTTGAGAACTCGAAAGGTGCCCCCAACAACTCCTGCTCTGAGATAAAAATGAACAAGAAAGGCGC
TAGAATTGATTTTAAAGATGTGACTTACTTAACAGAAGAGAAGGTATATGAAATTCTTGAATTATGTAGA
GAAAGAGAGGATTATTCCCCTTTAATCCGTGTTATTGGAAGAGTTTTTTCTAGTGCTGAGGCATTGGTAC
AGAGCTTCCGGAAAGTTAAACAACACACCAAGGAAGAACTGAAATCTCTTC
