>Addgene plasmid #37604 | p6899 PHAGE-P CMVT N-HA-hE6AP II C843A | addgene partial sequence | sequence record 49772 | hE6AP-F
AGTTTATTAATGAACCACTGAATGAGGTTCTAGAAATGGATAAAGATTATACTTTTTTCAAAGTAGAAAC
AGAGAACAAATTCTCTTTTATGACATGTCCCTTTATATTGAATGCTGTCACAAAGAATTTGGGATTATAT
TATGACAATAGAATTCGCATGTACAGTGAACGAAGAATCACTGTTCTCTACAGCTTAGTTCAAGGACAGC
AGTTGAATCCATATTTGAGACTCAAAGTTAGACGTGACCATATCATAGATGATGCACTTGTCCGGCTAGA
GATGATCGCTATGGAAAATCCTGCAGACTTGAAGAAGCAGTTGTATGTGGAATTTGAAGGAGAACAAGGA
GTTGATGAGGGAGGTGTTTCCAAAGAATTTTTTCAGCTGGTTGTGGAGGAAATCTTCAATCCAGATATTG
GTATGTTCACATACGATGAATCTACAAAATTGTTTTGGTTTAATCCATCTTCTTTTGAAACTGAGGGTCA
GTTTACTCTGATTGGCATAGTACTGGGTCTGGCTATTTACAATAACTGTATACTGGATGTACATTTTCCC
ATGGTTGTCTACAGGAAGCTAATGGGGAAAAAAGGAACTTTTCGTGACTTGGGAGACTCTCACCCAGTTC
TATATCAGAGTTTAAAAGATTTATTGGAGTATGAAGGGAATGTGGAAGATGACATGATGATCACTTTCCA
GATATCACAGACAGATCTTTTTGGTAACCCAATGATGTATGATCTAAAGGAAAATGGTGATAAAATTCCA
ATTACAAATGAAAACAGGAAGGAATTTGTCAATCTTTATTCTGACTACATTCTCAACAAATCAGTAGAA
