>Addgene plasmid #37604 | p6899 PHAGE-P CMVT N-HA-hE6AP II C843A | addgene partial sequence | sequence record 50954 | MSCV-rev 5'-CAGCGGGGCTGCTAAAGCGCATGC-3'
AATTCGTTATCGAACCACTTTGTACAAGAAAGCTGGGTCGGCGCGCCCACCCTTGGATCCTTACAGCATG
CCAAATCCTTTGGCATACGTGATGGCCTTCAACAATCTCTCTTTAAGTTTTTCTTTGCTTGAGTATTCCG
GAAGTAAAAGCACATTAAAGGCAGTATGAGATGTAGGTAACCTTTCTGTGTCTGGGCCATTTTTGGCTAT
AATCATCTTTAATTTTCCTAGTCCTCCCACAGGTGCTCTGTCTGTGCCCGTTGTAAACTGCAAGAAGAGT
CTTTTCTGTTCATCTGTAAATGAATGAACGATTTCCCAGAACTCCCTAATCAGAACAGAGTCCCTGGTAT
AGCCACCGTCATATTCTGTAGTTTCTTCTAGTGCTTGGAAATCTAGATTCCGGCTTCCACATATAAGCAA
TTCAATTTCTTCTGGTCTGAATAAGTACTTTAAGGGAGATTCATTTGTCACCATATGAAAACCTCTCCGA
AAAGCCTTGAACTGTTTTTCTACTGATTTGTTGAGAATGTAGTCAGAATAAAGATTGACAAATTCCTTCC
TGTTTTCATTTGTAATTGGAATTTTATCACCATTTTCCTTTAGATCATACATCATTGGGTTACCAAAAAG
ATCTGTCTGTGATATCTGGAAAGTGATCATCATGTCATCTTCCACATTCCCTTCATACTCCAATAAATCT
TTTAAACTCTGATATAGAACTGGGTGAGAGTCTCCCAAGTCACGAAAAGTTCCTTTTTTCCCCATTAGCT
TCCTGTAGACAACCA
